>Addgene plasmid #245134 | pLLK011 | addgene full sequence | sequence record 494089 | Addgene NGS Result
TTGAGATCCTTTTTTTCTGCGCGTAATCTGCTGCTTGCAAACAAAAAAACCACCGCTACCAGCGGTGGTT
TGTTTGCCGGATCAAGAGCTACCAACTCTTTTTCCGAAGGTAACTGGCTTCAGCAGAGCGCAGATACCAA
ATACTGTTCTTCTAGTGTAGCCGTAGTTAGGCCACCACTTCAAGAACTCTGTAGCACCGCCTACATACCT
CGCTCTGCTAATCCTGTTACCAGTGGCTGCTGCCAGTGGCGATAAGTCGTGTCTTACCGGGTTGGACTCA
AGACGATAGTTACCGGATAAGGCGCAGCGGTCGGGCTGAACGGGGGGTTCGTGCACACAGCCCAGCTTGG
AGCGAACGACCTACACCGAACTGAGATACCTACAGCGTGAGCTATGAGAAAGCGCCACGCTTCCCGAAGG
GAGAAAGGCGGACAGGTATCCGGTAAGCGGCAGGGTCGGAACAGGAGAGCGCACGAGGGAGCTTCAAGGG
GGAAACGCCTGGTATCTTTATAGTCCTGTCGGGTTTCGCCACCTCTGACTTGAGCGTCGATTTTTGTGAT
GCTCGTCAGGGGGGCGGAGCCTATGGAAAAACGCCAGCAACGCGGCCTTTTTACGGTTCCTGGCCTTTTG
CTGGCCTTTTGCTCACATGTTCTTTCCTGCGTTATCCCCTGATTCTGTGGATAACCGTATTACCGCCTTT
GAGTGAGCTGATACCGCTCGCCGCAGCCGAACGACCGAGCGCAGCGAGTCAGTGAGCGAGGAAGCGGAAG
AGCGCTCGGCCGGGGATCGATCCCCGGGTACGTACCCGGCAGTTTTTCTTTTTCGGCAAGTGTTCAAGAA
GTTATTAAGTCGGGAGTGCAGTCGAAGTGGGCAAGTTGAAAAATTCACAAAAATGTGGTATAATATCTTT
GTTCATTAGAGCGATAAACTTGAATTTGAGAGGGAACTTAGATGGTATTTGAAAAAATTGATAAAAATAG
TTGGAACAGAAAAGAGTATTTTGACCACTACTTTGCAAGTGTACCTTGTACCTACAGCATGACCGTTAAA
GTGGATATCACACAAATAAAGGAAAAGGGAATGAAACTATATCCTGCAATGCTTTATTATATTGCAATGA
TTGTAAACCGCCATTCAGAGTTTAGGACGGCAATCAATCAAGATGGTGAATTGGGGATATATGATGAGAT
GATACCAAGCTATACAATATTTCACAATGATACTGAAACATTTTCCAGCCTTTGGACTGAGTGTAAGTCT
GACTTTAAATCATTTTTAGCAGATTATGAAAGTGATACGCAACGGTATGGAAACAATCATAGAATGGAAG
GAAAGCCAAATGCTCCGGAAAACATTTTTAATGTATCTATGATACCGTGGTCAACCTTCGATGGCTTTAA
TCTGAATTTGCAGAAAGGATATGATTATTTGATTCCTATTTTTACTATGGGGAAATATTATAAAGAAGAT
AACAAAATTATACTTCCTTTGGCAATTCAAGTTCATCACGCAGTATGTGACGGATTTCACATTTGCCGTT
TTGTAAACGAATTGCAGGAATTGATAAATAGTTAACTTCAGGTTTGTCTGTAACTAAAAACAAGTATTTA
AGCAAAAACATCGTAGAAATACGGTGTTTTTTGTTACCCTAAAATCTACAATTTTATACATAACCACAGG
TTAGTACAAAGACCTTGTGTTTCTTTTTGAAAGGCTTAAAACAAGGATTTTTCCTTGATTTAAGCCCCGA
AAAGCAACACAACCAAGGTTTTAGTATCAATCTGTGGTTTTTATATTTTCAGAGACCGGTCAGATCTGCA
GAATTCGCCCTTCCTGCTTCGGGGTCATTATAGCGATTTTTTCGGTATATCCATCCTTTTTCGCACGATA
TACAGGATTTTGCCAAAGGGTTCGTGTAGACTTTCCTTGGTGTATCCAACGGCGTCAGCCGGGCAGGATA
GGTGAAGTAGGCCCACCCGCGAGCGGGTGTTCCTTCTTCACTGTCCCTTATTCGCACCTGGCGGTGCTCA
ACGGGAATCCTGCTCTGCGAGGCTGGCCGGCTACCGCCGGCGTAACAGATGAGGGCAAGCGGATGGCTGA
TGAAACCAAGCCAACCAGGAAGGGCAGCCCACCTATCAAGGTGTACTGCCTTCCAGACGAACGAAGAGCG
ATTGAGGAAAAGGCGGCGGCGGCCGGCATGAGCCTGTCGGCCTACCTGCTGGCCGTCGGCCAGGGCTACA
AAATCACGGGCGTCGTGGACTATGAGCACGTCCGCGAGCTGGCCCGCATCAATGGCGACCTGGGCCGCCT
GGGCGGCCTGCTGAAACTCTGGCTCACCGACGACCCGCGCACGGCGCGGTTCGGTGATGCCACGATCCTC
GCCCTGCTGGCGAAGATCGAAGAGAAGCAGGACGAGCTTGGCAAGGTCATGATGGGCGTGGTCCGCCCGA
GGGCAGAGCCATGACTTTTTTAGCCGCTAAAACGGCCGGGGGGTGCGCGTGATTGCCAAGCACGTCCCCA
TGCGCTCCATCAAGAAGAGCGACTTCGCGGAGCTGGTGAAGTACATCACCGACGAGCAAGGCAAGACCGA
TCCCCTACTACTGACAGCTTCCAAGGAGCTAAAGAGGTCCCTAGCGCAGCCTAAGGGCGAATTCCAGCAC
ACTGGCATCTTTTTATTTAGGGATTTCTCACATAAAATAGAGGCTATTTATAGCCTCTATTTTATTTTAT
ATTTATTTTAAATAAAAAAGACTTCTCATGAGAGAAGCCTTTTTCTATTTAAAGTTTTATTAAAACTTAT
AGGATCCCTATAGAATTTCTTCAAAAAGTCTATAACCTGTAACACTGTTTATAGTTACTCTAAACAACAT
AGATCCATCAGGTGTAATTAACCTTTCATCTATTATTTTATTTCCATTCCACAAAGTGCCTGTTACGGTT
ATTTTCTTTCCATCAAAAACTGCAATCCCTTCGTATGGTCTACCAAAATAATTTAACATATTTGGTGTTA
CACCATCAATTACTAAAGTTCCATAAGGTAATATTACTTTAAAGTGATGATCGTCTACTGGATATACAAC
TTTGAATACTTCCTCAATTTGTGCCATTTGGTCTGCTGATAGTCCCTCATAAGGAATTATTACATGTATA
TCGATCTTTAATGCATTTTCTCCACTTCTAACTATTCTTTGTATTGGTGTAACTGAGACTGCAAGATTTT
GTAAAAGAGAACTCACTCCACCCTGTTCTAAAACTTGATCTAAATTATATGCAGCAGTTTGTTCCCAATC
ACCCACAAAATCTTCAAGTGTAAACACAAAATTTTCTCCTTTACTGCAGGAGCTCCATTATATTAAAATT
ACATCTCTTCATTATGTACATAGAATAATCATCCATATATTCCTAATATTTCTCACATCTCTATAATAAT
CCATTTTTATTCTTTTTGCAAGTCATTTTTTTGAAATTATTATTTTTCCCAAGCATATGAGGGTACCATA
AAAATAAGAAGCCTGCAAATGCAGGCTTCTTATTTTTATGCTAGCTTGATGCAGAATTCGCCCTTAAGTC
TAAAAATTAGGGGAGATGTAAGGATTTGGGAAAAATAGAAGATGTTATAATCATAAATATGGTATTCGTA
GGCTTAAAGTCAAAAAGGAGGTGAAATATAAATAGATTTTTAGCTAAATTAAGTAAGAAATAGGAGGAGA
TTTATTGAACAAAAAATTAGAAAAACCATTTGTATATAAGAGAGAGTACGATTTGACTGGATATGATGTT
GAAATTTTACAAAAATATGAGTTAGAACAAGCAATATATGTTTATGTTGGGAGTAGTTGTGCATATAACA
TGAGAGCTAGAAGTAGTAAATGGAGATACCATATAAGAACAAATAATAAGTCTATATGTTGTAACATTAA
AAATTTTATACATAACTTGGAATTGTTTTATAAAATGGAATTAAAGTTGTCAGATAATATTATTAATGAT
AAGCTATACTATAGCAATATAGCAGAGTTTGAAGAATTTGAAACACTAGAAAAAGCTAGAGAGGTAGAAA
GTACTATTATAAGTCAATATCAATTTTTAGATTCTATAAATCATATGTTAAAACAAAAAATAATTTTATT
GAGTAATAAGGATAGTGTGTTAAACATAACTAAAAATGGAAATACAAATTATTTGAAAGTAAAAAATAAA
TACATAGAAAAACATAAGAACAAGCCAATAATGAGATACCATATCAACTGTCAATTCAATACAGATGGAA
GTGTCAAAAGTATTACACAGGAGTTTGAACCAATATTGGAATTAAACAAAAAAAATACCCTAAGCCGACC
AAGCAGAGTATTTTTAAAATAATATTTTAAGATAACAACAAAATGAGATAATACTACTAGACAATGACAA
CTCAACTACCAATTGAGTTTATGGAGCTACCAACTCCAATATCGGTCTAACTGATTAAGTATCTGTAGTT
ATATAATAATATTGCTATCAATTTTAGCATCTTAACAATATTATTATACATACTAAGCTAAAATTATTCA
ATAGTTGTAAAAGTTGATTAGTCAATAAGTATATATTTAATGTAGTGTTATCTCTTAAAAAAACTAGATA
AGGAGATAATAAATATATGGAACAATTAGATTCAAAATATAAGTTGAAAAAATTTCTAATGGCAGTATTT
AGAGATGGTATAGGACAAGGAAATAATCTTATTGATAATGAATATGTTAGAGTATTTCAAAATAATAAAA
GTAATAGTAAACAATTAGAACTCGGAGAAGAATTTAAAGAATATAGTAAAACAACTTTTTTTAAAAATAT
AGATGATATAGTAGAATTTACCTTCGCAAAAAATATTTATTATGAAAATACATTTTTTAACCTATGTACA
ACTGATGGAAAAGCAGGAACCAATGAAAACTTAATAAATAGATATGCATTAGGATTTGATTTTGACAAAA
AAGAATTAGGACAAGGTTTTAATTATAAAGATATAATTAATTTATTTACTAAGATAGGATTACATTATCA
TATCCTAGTTGATAGTGGAAATGGATTCCATGTTTATGTGCTAATTAATAAAACTAATAACATTAAGTTA
GTATCAGAAGTTACAAATACATTAATAAATAAATTGGGTGCAGATAAACAAGCAAATTTATCTACTCAAG
TATTAAGAGTACCTTATACATATAATATTAAAAATACTACTAAACAAGTAAAAATAATACACCAAGACAA
AAATATATATAGATATGACATAGAAAAGTTAGCTAAAAAATATTGCAAAGATGTAAAAACAGTAGGTAAT
ACTAATACAAAATATATATTAGATAGTAAGCTACCAAATTGTATAGTAGATATTTTAAAAAATGGTAGTA
AAGATGGACATAAAAACCTAGATTTGCAAAAAATAGTTGTGACTTTAAGATTGAGGAATAAAAGTTTAAG
TCAAGTAATATCCGTTGCTAGAGAATGGAACTATATATCACAAAATAGTCTTTCAAATAGTGAGCTAGAA
TATCAAGTCAAGTATATGTATGAGAAGCTTAAAACGGTTAATTTTGGTTGTACAGGTTGTGAGTTTAATA
GTGATTGTTGGAATAAAATAGAATCAGATTTTATATATAGTGATGAAGATACTTTGTTCAATATGCCACA
TAAGCACTCAAAGGATTTGAAATATAAGAATAGGAAAGGGGTTAAAATAATGACTGGTAATCAATTGTTT
ATCTATAATGTGTTACTTAACAATAAAGATAGAGAATTAAACATAGACGATATAATGGAGCTGATAACCT
ATAAACGTAAGAAGAAAGTTAAAAACATTGTTATGAGTGAAAAGACATTAAGAGAAACATTAAAAGAACT
TCAACATAATGATTATATTACAAAAACAAAAGGTGTTACAAAGCTAGGAATAAAAGATACATACAATGTA
AAAGAAGTTAGATGTAATATAGATAAACAATATACTATTAGTTACTTTGTTACCATGGCAGTAATTTGGG
GAATAATTTCAACTGAAGAATTAAGATTATATACTCATATGAGATATAAGCAAGATTTATTGGTCAAAGA
TGATAAAATAAAAGGAAATATATTAAGAATTAATCAAGAGGAATTAGCAAAAGATTTAGGAGTAACACAG
CAAAGAATTTCAAATATGATAGAATCTTTATTAGATACTAAAATTTTAGATGTATGGGAAACTAAAATAA
ATGATAGAGGATTTATGTACTATACATATAGATTAAACAAGTAGATTTTTGATAGGATTAGAATTGATTT
TCTAGTCCTATTTTTATGCAAAAAAACTAATTAATAAAAATTTCTTTTGGTAAAATAATTGTACGAGAAT
TGCAAAAAAAAAATGGCATCAAAGTATTGAAATTAAGCCGTTTTAAAAATTTCTTTTGGTAAAATAATTG
TACATATATATGTAGTATATATATATATGTTTTTTAGAGAATGTATAACTAGAATATAGAGCTAGAATAT
AGAGAATGTATAACTAGAATATAGAGCTAGAATATAGAGAATGTATAACTAGAATATAGAGCTAGAATAT
AGAGAATGTATAACTAGAATATAGAGCTAGAATATAGAGAATGTATAACTAGAATATAGAGCTAGAATAT
AGAGAATGTATAACTAGAATATAGAGCTAGAATATAGAGAATGTATAACTAGAATATAGAGCTAGAATCC
TAATTAGTAGGTGCTTTTTTAAAACAAGTTAAAAATCAAAAATAGTATTAGTAAGCATTGGAAATGCTAG
ATTCTAAAATAGAAAAGTAAAAAATTGGTGCACTATCTAAACTTATCTATATCGCTTTTTCCGTCGTTTG
GTTCTCTAGTTACGATACAGGGGATATGCTTATATTGAGTTATAGTACTAATCAGTGCTTAATATAGTTA
ATAAAATTATAGTTACCATAGTTTAGTAACTATGATGTATGTTAGTTAGAAACTTGCATTTCATGACCAA
AATCCCTTAACGTGAGTTTTCGTTCCACTGAGCGTCAGACCCCGTAGAAAAGATCAAAGGATCTTC
Features (pLannotate 1.2.2; 6 found; start..end, strand, type, name):
      1..589     +  rep_origin     ori: high-copy-number ColE1/pMB1/pBR322/pUC origin of replication
    952..1572    +  CDS            catP: CAT2_CLOPF - Protein inferred from homology: Swiss-Prot protein existence level 3. This enzyme is an effector of chloramphenicol resistance in bacteria. From Clostridium perfringens.
   1951..2060    +  oriT           oriT: incP origin of transfer
   2093..2464    +  CDS            traJ: oriT-recognizing protein; traJ
   2502..2597    +  CDS            traI (fragment): TRAI6_ECOLX - Experimental evidence at protein level: Swiss-Prot protein existence level 1. The initiation process of transfer DNA synthesis requires the interaction of at least three plasmid-specific components (TraH, I, and J) at the transfer origin resulting in the assembly of a specialised nucleoprotein complex - the relaxosome. Site- and strand-specific cleavage at the transfer origin is dependent on TraI and TraJ. From Escherichia coli.
   2811..3344    -  CDS            LUCI_OPLGR (fragment): Experimental evidence at protein level: Swiss-Prot protein existence level 1. Catalytic subunit of oplophorus-luciferin 2-monooxygenase. Oxidoreductase that converts coelenterazine (the oplophorus luciferin) to coelenteramide under emission of blue light with a maximum at 454 nm. Is also active with bisdeoxycoelenterazine. From Oplophorus gracilirostris (Luminous shrimp).
