[The description below was written by a language model from this plasmid's Addgene catalogue record and pLannotate feature annotations shown in this document.]
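Description:
pLLK011 is a bacterial expression and reporter plasmid built on the pMTL960 backbone, a shuttle-type vector used for work in Clostridioides difficile and related species. In E. coli it replicates from a high-copy ColE1/pUC-type origin and is selected with chloramphenicol through catP, a chloramphenicol acetyltransferase gene of Clostridium perfringens origin. An incP origin of transfer together with traJ and a fragment of traI is annotated downstream of the marker. These elements allow the plasmid to be mobilised by conjugation from a suitable E. coli donor into a recipient. The automated feature table annotates only about half of the 7,066 nt sequence and does not identify a Gram-positive replicon, so the region responsible for maintenance in clostridia is not described in the record.

The payload is PslpAmid-bitlucopt, a synthetic cassette recorded as cloned between KpnI and SacI. The reporter, bitlucopt, is detected on the reverse strand as a fragment matching the catalytic subunit of Oplophorus gracilirostris luciferase, the shrimp enzyme that oxidises coelenterazine-type substrates to emit blue light. The plasmid derives from pAF259, but here luciferase expression is driven by the C. difficile minimal slpA promoter extended by an additional 37 bp of upstream sequence. The promoter itself is not annotated in the feature table.

The "mid" designation suggests it is one of a set of slpA promoter variants of differing length, though the record does not list the others. It belongs to a published collection of genetic tools for C. difficile, where it would serve as a luminescent readout of the activity of this promoter variant.
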