Addgene plasmid #245134: pLLK011
Purpose: Based on pAF259 but with bitluc expression driven by the C. difficile minimal slpA promoter with an additional 37bp upstream.
Depositing lab: Robert Fagan. Depositing organization: University of Sheffield. Publication: A set of genetic tools for use in Clostridioides difficile and related species. Fisher H, de Lussy Kubisa L, Jakhmola A, Walker E, Kirk JA, Oatley P, Chaudhuri RR, Douce GR, Ormsby MJ, Fagan RP. Microbiology (Reading). 2026 Feb;172(2). doi: 10.1099/mic.0.001665. PubMed 41712450.
Backbone
  Vector backbone: pMTL960
  Backbone manufacturer: Nigel P Minton
  Vector type: Bacterial Expression
Growth in bacteria
  Bacterial resistance: Chloramphenicol, 25 μg/mL
  Growth temperature: 37°C
  Growth strain: DH5alpha
  Copy number: High Copy
Gene/Insert
  Gene/Insert name: PslpAmid-bitlucopt
  Species: Synthetic
  Promoter: PslpAmid
  Cloning method: Restriction Enzyme; 5′ cloning site KpnI (unknown if destroyed); 3′ cloning site SacI (unknown if destroyed)
Resource information
  A portion of this plasmid was derived from a plasmid made by: pAF259 (Addgene #105494)
Terms and licenses: Academic/Nonprofit Terms; Industry Terms: Not Available to Industry
How to cite: pLLK011 was a gift from Robert Fagan (Addgene plasmid # 245134 ; http://n2t.net/addgene:245134 ; RRID:Addgene_245134)
